>Addgene plasmid #130026 | pRDAX-547 C-Tag Venus210[2] L10 Tln1(rod) mCherry | depositor full sequence | sequence record 249404 | Full Sequence
GCCTGCCTCCAGGCCTCAATATTGGCCATTAGCCATATTATTCATTGGTTATATAGCATAAATCAATATT
GGCTATTGGCCATTGCATACGTTGTATCTATATCATAATATGTACATTTATATTGGCTCATGTCCAATAT
GACCGCCATGTTGGCATTGATTATTGACTAGTTATTAATAGTAATCAATTACGGGGTCATTAGTTCATAG
CCCATATATGGAGTTCCGCGTTACATAACTTACGGTAAATGGCCCGCCTGGCTGACCGCCCAACGACCCC
CGCCCATTGACGTCAATAATGACGTATGTTCCCATAGTAACGCCAATAGGGACTTTCCATTGACGTCAAT
GGGTGGAGTATTTACGGTAAACTGCCCACTTGGCAGTACATCAAGTGTATCATATGCCAAGTCCGCCCCC
TATTGACGTCAATGACGGTAAATGGCCCGCCTGGCATTATGCCCAGTACATGACCTTACGGGACTTTCCT
ACTTGGCAGTACATCTACGTATTAGTCATCGCTATTACCATGGTGATGCGGTTTTGGCAGTACACCAATG
GGCGTGGATAGCGGTTTGACTCACGGGGATTTCCAAGTCTCCACCCCATTGACGTCAATGGGAGTTTGTT
TTGGCACCAAAATCAACGGGACTTTCCAAAATGTCGTAATAACCCCGCCCCGTTGACGCAAATGGGCGGT
AGGCGTGTACGGTGGGAGGTCTATATAAGCAGAGCTCGTTTAGTGAACCGTCAGATCACTAGAAGCTTTA
TTGCGGTAGTTTATCACAGTTAAATTGCTAACGCAGTCAGTGCTTCTGACACAACAGTCTCGAACTTAAG
CTGCAGAAGTTGGTCGTGAGGCACTGGGCAGGTAAGTATCAAGGTTACAAGACAGGTTTAAGGAGACCAA
TAGAAACTGGGCTTGTCGAGACAGAGAAGACTCTTGCGTTTCTGATAGGCACCTATTGGTCTTACTGACA
TCCACTTTGCCTTTCTCTCCACAGGTGTCCACTCCCAGGCCACCATGGCTGTGTCTGGTATCATTGCTGA
CCTCGACACCACCATCATGTTCGCTACTGCTGGCACACTTAACCGTGAGGGTGCTGAAACTTTTGCTGAC
CACCGGGAGGGTATCTTAAAGACAGCAAAGGTTCTTGTGGAGGACACCAAGGTCCTAGTGCAGAATGCAG
CTGGGAGCCAGGAGAAGTTGGCACAAGCCGCCCAGTCCTCCGTGGCCACCATTACCCGCCTCGCTGATGT
GGTCAAGCTCGGTGCAGCCAGCCTAGGAGCCGAAGACCCTGAAACTCAGGTGGTGCTGATCAATGCAGTA
AAGGACGTAGCCAAGGCCCTGGGTGACCTCATCAGCGCTACGAAGGCTGCAGCGGGCAAAGTTGGGGATG
ACCCTGCAGTGTGGCAGCTCAAGAACTCTGCCAAGGTGATGGTGACCAATGTGACATCATTGCTCAAGAC
AGTGAAGGCTGTGGAAGATGAGGCCACCAAAGGCACACGGGCCCTAGAGGCAACCACAGAGCACATACGT
CAGGAACTGGCGGTCTTCTGTTCCCCAGAGCCACCTGCCAAGACCTCTACCCCTGAAGACTTCATCCGAA
TGACCAAGGGTATTACTATGGCAACAGCCAAAGCCGTTGCTGCTGGCAATTCCTGTCGACAGGAAGATGT
CATTGCCACAGCCAATCTGAGCCGACGGGCTATTGCGGACATGCTTCGGGCTTGCAAGGAAGCAGCTTTC
CACCCAGAAGTGGCGCCTGATGTACGGCTCCGAGCCCTGCACTATGGCCGGGAGTGTGCCAATGGTTACC
TGGAACTGCTGGACCACGTGCTGCTGACCCTTCAGAAGCCAAACCCAGACCTGAAGCAGCAGCTAACTGG
ACACTCAAAGCGGGTTGCTGGCTCTGTGACTGAGCTCATCCAGGCTGCTGAAGCCATGAAAGGAACAGAG
TGGGTGGACCCAGAGGACCCTACTGTCATTGCTGAGAATGAGCTCTTGGGAGCCGCAGCCGCCATCGAGG
CTGCAGCCAAGAAGCTGGAGCAGCTGAAGCCCAGGGCCAAACCCAAGGAGGCGGATGAGTCCTTGAACTT
TGAGGAACAAGGGAGCTCTGCCAGCGGTGGCAGCACCAGTGATCCCAATGAGAAGAGGGACCATATGGTA
CTGCTCGAATTCGTGACTGCAGCAGGCATTACCCTTGGGATGGATGAACTTTATAAGTAAGAATTCAGAT
CCGCCCCTCTCCCTCCCCCCCCCCTAACGTTACTGGCCGAAGCCGCTTGGAATAAGGCCGGTGTGCGTTT
GTCTATATGTTATTTTCCACCATATTGCCGTCTTTTGGCAATGTGAGGGCCCGGAAACCTGGCCCTGTCT
TCTTGACGAGCATTCCTAGGGGTCTTTCCCCTCTCGCCAAAGGAATGCAAGGTCTGTTGAATGTCGTGAA
GGAAGCAGTTCCTCTGGTAGCTTCTTGAAGACAAACAACGTCTGTAGCGACCCTTTGCAGGCAGCGGAAC
CCCCCACCTGGCGACAGGTGCCTCTGCGGCCAAAAGCCACGTGTATAAGATACACCTGCAAAGGCGGCAC
AACCCCAGTGCCACGTTGTGAGTTGGATAGTTGTGGAAAGAGTCAAATGGCTCTCCTCAAGCGTATTCAA
CAAGGGGCTGAAGGATGCCCAGAAGGTACCCCATTGTATGGGATCTGATCTGGGGCCTCGGTACACATGC
TTTACATGTGTTTAGTCGAGGTTAAAAAAACGTCTAGGCCCCCCGAACCACGGGGACGTGGTTTTCCTTT
GAAAAACACGATGATAATATGGCCACAACCATGGTGAGCAAGGGCGAGGAGGATAACATGGCCATCATCA
AGGAGTTCATGCGCTTCAAGGTGCACATGGAGGGCTCCGTGAACGGCCACGAGTTCGAGATCGAGGGCGA
GGGCGAGGGCCGCCCCTACGAGGGCACCCAGACCGCCAAGCTGAAGGTGACCAAGGGTGGCCCCCTGCCC
TTCGCCTGGGACATCCTGTCCCCTCAGTTCATGTACGGCTCCAAGGCCTACGTGAAGCACCCCGCCGACA
TCCCCGACTACTTGAAGCTGTCCTTCCCCGAGGGCTTCAAGTGGGAGCGCGTGATGAACTTCGAGGACGG
CGGCGTGGTGACCGTGACCCAGGACTCCTCCCTGCAGGACGGCGAGTTCATCTACAAGGTGAAGCTGCGC
GGCACCAACTTCCCCTCCGACGGCCCCGTAATGCAGAAGAAGACCATGGGCTGGGAGGCCTCCTCCGAGC
GGATGTACCCCGAGGACGGCGCCCTGAAGGGCGAGATCAAGCAGAGGCTGAAGCTGAAGGACGGCGGCCA
CTACGACGCTGAGGTCAAGACCACCTACAAGGCCAAGAAGCCCGTGCAGCTGCCCGGCGCCTACAACGTC
AACATCAAGTTGGACATCACCTCCCACAACGAGGACTACACCATCGTGGAACAGTACGAACGCGCCGAGG
GCCGCCACTCCACCGGCGGCATGGACGAGCTGTACAAGTAAACCGGTGCTCGAGGTACCGATGAATAGCT
AAGGTCGAGGCCGCAGGTAAGTATCAAGGTTACAAGACAGGTTTAAGGAGACCAATAGAAACTGGGCTTG
TCGAGACAGAGAAGACTCTTGCGTTTCTGATAGGCACCTATTGGTCTTACTGACATCCACTTTGCCTTTC
TCTCCACAGGTGTCGACAATCAACCTCTGGATTACAAAATTTGTGAAAGATTGACTGGTATTCTTAACTA
TGTTGCTCCTTTTACGCTATGTGGATACGCTGCTTTAATGCCTTTGTATCATGCTATTGCTTCCCGTATG
GCTTTCATTTTCTCCTCCTTGTATAAATCCTGGTTGCTGTCTCTTTATGAGGAGTTGTGGCCCGTTGTCA
GGCAACGTGGCGTGGTGTGCACTGTGTTTGCTGACGCAACCCCCACTGGTTGGGGCATTGCCACCACCTG
TCAGCTCCTTTCCGGGACTTTCGCTTTCCCCCTCCCTATTGCCACGGCGGAACTCATCGCCGCCTGCCTT
GCCCGCTGCTGGACAGGGGCTCGGCTGTTGGGCACTGACAATTCCGTGGTGTTGTCGGGGAAGCTGACGT
CCTTTCCATGGCTGCTCGCCTGTGTTGCCACCTGGATTCTGCGCGGGACGTCCTTCTGCTACGTCCCTTC
GGCCCTCAATCCAGCGGACCTTCCTTCCCGCGGCCTGCTGCCGGCTCTGCGGCCTCTTCCGCGTCTTCGC
CTTCGCCCTCAGACGAGTCGGATCTCCCTTTGGGCCGCCTCCCCGCCTGGAATTCGAGCTCGGTACGATC
AGCCTCGACTGTGCCTTCTAGTTGCCAGCCATCTGTTGTTTGCCCCTCCCCCGTGCCTTCCTTGACCCTG
GAAGGTGCCACTCCCACTGTCCTTTCCTAATAAAATGAGGAAATTGCATCGCATTGTCTGAGTAGGTGTC
ATTCTATTCTGGGGGGTGGGGTGGGGCAGGACAGCAAGGGGGAGGATTGGGAAGACAATAGCCCAGCTTT
TGTTCCCTTTAGTGAGGGTTAATTGCGCGCTTGGCGTAATCATGGTCATAGCTGTTTCCTGTGTGAAATT
GTTATCCGCTAATTCACTCCTCAGGTGCAGGCTGCCTATCAGAAGGTGGTGGCTGGTGTGGCCAATGCCC
TGGCTCACAAATACCACTGAGATCTTTTTCCCTCTGCCAAAAATTATGGGGACATCATGAAGCCCCTTGA
GCATCTGACTTCTGGCTAATAAAGGAAATTTATTTTCATTGCAATAGTGTGTTGGAATTTTTTGTGTCTC
TCACTCGGAAGGACATATGGGAGGGCAAATCATTTAAAACATCAGAATGAGTATTTGGTTTAGAGTTTGG
CAACATATGCCCATATGCTGGCTGCCATGAACAAAGGTTGGCTATAAAGAGGTCATCAGTATATGAAACA
GCCCCCTGCTGTCCATTCCTTATTCCATAGAAAAGCCTTGACTTGAGGTTAGATTTTTTTTATATTTTGT
TTTGTGTTATTTTTTTCTTTAACATCCCTAAAATTTTCCTTACATGTTTTACTAGCCAGATTTTTCCTCC
TCTCCTGACTACTCCCAGTCATAGCTGTCCCTCTTCTCTTATGGAGATCGGCCGGCCGCCGGCGTCGACG
CGCGCGGCCGCGGCGCGCCGTTGCTGGCGTTTTTCCATAGGCTCCGCCCCCCTGACGAGCATCACAAAAA
TCGACGCTCAAGTCAGAGGTGGCGAAACCCGACAGGACTATAAAGATACCAGGCGTTTCCCCCTGGAAGC
TCCCTCGTGCGCTCTCCTGTTCCGACCCTGCCGCTTACCGGATACCTGTCCGCCTTTCTCCCTTCGGGAA
GCGTGGCGCTTTCTCATAGCTCACGCTGTAGGTATCTCAGTTCGGTGTAGGTCGTTCGCTCCAAGCTGGG
CTGTGTGCACGAACCCCCCGTTCAGCCCGACCGCTGCGCCTTATCCGGTAACTATCGTCTTGAGTCCAAC
CCGGTAAGACACGACTTATCGCCACTGGCAGCAGCCACTGGTAACAGGATTAGCAGAGCGAGGTATGTAG
GCGGTGCTACAGAGTTCTTGAAGTGGTGGCCTAACTACGGCTACACTAGAAGAACAGTATTTGGTATCTG
CGCTCTGCTGAAGCCAGTTACCTTCGGAAAAAGAGTTGGTAGCTCTTGATCCGGCAAACAAACCACCGCT
GGTAGCGGTGGTTTTTTTGTTTGCAAGCAGCAGATTACGCGCAGAAAAAAAGGATCTCAAGAAGATCCTT
TGATCTTTTCTACGGGGTCTGACGCTCAGTGGAACGAAAACTCACGTTAAGGGATTTTGGTCATGAGATT
ATCAAAAAGGATCTTCACCTAGATCCTTTTAAATTAAAAATGAAGTTTTAAATCAATCTAAAGTATATAT
GAGTAAACTTGGTCTGACAGTTACCAATGCTTAATCAGTGAGGCACCTATCTCAGCGATCTGTCTATTTC
GTTCATCCATAGTTGCCTGACTCCCCGTCGTGTAGATAACTACGATACGGGAGGGCTTACCATCTGGCCC
CAGTGCTGCAATGATACCGCGAGACCCACGCTCACCGGCTCCAGATTTATCAGCAATAAACCAGCCAGCC
GGAAGGGCCGAGCGCAGAAGTGGTCCTGCAACTTTATCCGCCTCCATCCAGTCTATTAATTGTTGCCGGG
AAGCTAGAGTAAGTAGTTCGCCAGTTAATAGTTTGCGCAACGTTGTTGCCATTGCTACAGGCATCGTGGT
GTCACGCTCGTCGTTTGGTATGGCTTCATTCAGCTCCGGTTCCCAACGATCAAGGCGAGTTACATGATCC
CCCATGTTGTGCAAAAAAGCGGTTAGCTCCTTCGGTCCTCCGATCGTTGTCAGAAGTAAGTTGGCCGCAG
TGTTATCACTCATGGTTATGGCAGCACTGCATAATTCTCTTACTGTCATGCCATCCGTAAGATGCTTTTC
TGTGACTGGTGAGTACTCAACCAAGTCATTCTGAGAATAGTGTATGCGGCGACCGAGTTGCTCTTGCCCG
GCGTCAATACGGGATAATACCGCGCCACATAGCAGAACTTTAAAAGTGCTCATCATTGGAAAACGTTCTT
CGGGGCGAAAACTCTCAAGGATCTTACCGCTGTTGAGATCCAGTTCGATGTAACCCACTCGTGCACCCAA
CTGATCTTCAGCATCTTTTACTTTCACCAGCGTTTCTGGGTGAGCAAAAACAGGAAGGCAAAATGCCGCA
AAAAAGGGAATAAGGGCGACACGGAAATGTTGAATACTCATACTCTTCCTTTTTCAATATTATTGAAGCA
TTTATCAGGGTTATTGTCTCATGAGCGGATACATATTTGAATGTATTTAGAAAAATAAACAAATAGGGGT
TCCGCGCACATTTCCCCGAAAAGTGCCACCTGACGTCTAAGAAACCATTATTATCATGACATTAACCTAT
AAAAATAGGCGTATCACGAGGCCCTTTCGTCTACGCGCGCGCCGGCGGCGCGCCGTCGACGGCCGGCCGC
GGCCGC
Features (pLannotate 1.2.2; 17 found; start..end, strand, type, name):
    155..532     +  enhancer       CMV enhancer: human cytomegalovirus immediate early enhancer
    534..733     +  promoter       CMV promoter: human cytomegalovirus (CMV) immediate early promoter
    872..1004    +  intron         chimeric intron: chimera between introns from human β-globin and immunoglobulin heavy chain genes
   1019..2110    +  CDS            Tln1 (fragment): TLN1_MOUSE - Also known as Tln. Experimental evidence at protein level: Swiss-Prot protein existence level 1. Probably involved in connections of major cytoskeletal structures to the plasma membrane. High molecular weight cytoskeletal protein concentrated at regions of cell-substratum contact and, in lymphocytes, at cell-cell contacts. From Mus musculus (Mouse).
   2141..2227    +  CDS            Sapphire (fragment): Sapphire is a basic (constitutively fluorescent) long stokes shift fluorescent protein published in 1998, derived from Aequorea victoria. It is reported to be a rapidly-maturing weak dimer with low acid sensitivity.
   2244..2830    +  misc_feature   IRES2: internal ribosome entry site (IRES) of the encephalomyocarditis virus (EMCV)
   2831..3538    +  CDS            mCherry: mCherry is a basic (constitutively fluorescent) red fluorescent protein published in 2004, derived from Discosoma sp.. It is reported to be a very rapidly-maturing monomer with low acid sensitivity.
   3587..3719    +  intron         chimeric intron: chimera between introns from human β-globin and immunoglobulin heavy chain genes
   3728..4316    +  misc_feature   WPRE: woodchuck hepatitis virus posttranscriptional regulatory element
   4320..4336    +  misc_feature   MCS (fragment): pUC18/19 multiple cloning site
   4349..4460    +  polyA_signal   bGH poly(A) signal: bovine growth hormone polyadenylation signal
   4556..4574    -  promoter       T3 promoter: promoter for bacteriophage T3 RNA polymerase
   4633..4707    +  CDS            HBB (fragment): HBB_PONPY - Experimental evidence at transcript level: Swiss-Prot protein existence level 2. Involved in oxygen transport from the lung to the various peripheral tissues. From Pongo pygmaeus (Bornean orangutan).
   4778..4833    +  polyA_signal   β-globin poly(A) signal: rabbit β-globin polyadenylation signal (Gil and Proudfoot, 1987)
   5212..5800    -  rep_origin     ori: high-copy-number ColE1/pMB1/pBR322/pUC origin of replication
   5971..6831    -  CDS            AmpR: β-lactamase; bla; confers resistance to ampicillin, carbenicillin, and related antibiotics
   6832..6936    -  promoter       AmpR promoter: bla
