[The description below was written by a language model from this plasmid's Addgene catalogue record and pLannotate feature annotations shown in this document.]
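Description:
pRDAX-547 C-Tag Venus210[2] L10 Tln1(rod) mCherry is a custom-built mammalian expression plasmid of about 7.1 kb, designed as a component of bimolecular or trimolecular fluorescence complementation (BiFC/TriFC) assays for protein–protein interactions. It is maintained in E. coli at high copy through a ColE1/pUC-type origin and is selected with ampicillin via the β-lactamase gene and its native promoter. No mammalian selection marker is annotated, which is consistent with transient transfection use.

The expression unit is driven by the human CMV immediate-early enhancer and promoter, followed by a chimeric β-globin/immunoglobulin intron that promotes efficient processing of the transcript. The first open reading frame encodes a fragment of mouse talin-1 (about 1.1 kb, described in the record as the rod region). A short gap, presumably the "L10" linker of the name, joins it to a small Aequorea GFP-family segment of roughly 90 bp. The annotation software labels that segment Sapphire, but from the plasmid name it most likely corresponds to the C-terminal Venus fragment split at residue 210, placed as a C-terminal tag. This fragment is non-fluorescent alone and should reconstitute Venus only when a partner protein carrying the complementary fragment is brought close by an interaction.

Downstream, an EMCV IRES directs translation of full-length mCherry from the same mRNA, giving a red signal that marks transfected cells and allows the complementation signal to be normalised to expression. A second chimeric intron, a WPRE and the bGH polyadenylation signal complete the transcript. A reverse-oriented T3 promoter, a short β-globin fragment and a rabbit β-globin poly(A) signal also appear in the backbone, probably as vector remnants. The cloning sites used for the insert are not recorded.
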