Addgene plasmid #130026: pRDAX-547 C-Tag Venus210[2] L10 Tln1(rod) mCherry
Purpose: PPI (BiFC/TriFC) assay vector
Depositing lab: Gary Lewin. Depositing organization: Max-Delbrueck-Centrum fuer Molekulare Medizin (MDC).
Backbone
  Vector backbone: custom built
  Vector type: Mammalian Expression
Growth in bacteria
  Bacterial resistance: Ampicillin, 100 μg/mL
  Growth temperature: 37°C
  Growth strain: DH5alpha
  Copy number: High Copy
Gene/Insert
  Gene/Insert name: Tln1 rod
  Species: M. musculus (mouse)
  Cloning method: Restriction Enzyme; 5′ cloning site unknown (unknown if destroyed); 3′ cloning site unknown (unknown if destroyed)
Terms and licenses: Academic/Nonprofit Terms; Industry Terms: Not Available to Industry
How to cite: pRDAX-547 C-Tag Venus210[2] L10 Tln1(rod) mCherry was a gift from Gary Lewin (Addgene plasmid # 130026 ; http://n2t.net/addgene:130026 ; RRID:Addgene_130026)
